>Addgene plasmid #111481 | B5-2 | addgene full sequence | sequence record 232418 | Addgene NGS Result
GATCTTGATCCCCTGCGCCATCAGATCCTTGGCGGCAAGAAAGCCATCCAGTTTACTTTGCAGGGCTTCC
CAACCTTACCAGAGGGCGCCCCAGCTGGCAATTCCGACGTCTAAGAAACCATTATTATCATGACATTAAC
CTATAAAAATAGGCGTATCACGAGGCCCTTTCGTCTTCACCTCGATGATCCCGCGAAATTAATACGACTC
ACTATAGGGGAATTGAGAGCGGATAACAATTCCCCTCTAGAAATAATTTTGTTTAACTTTAAGAAGGAGA
TATACCATGCATCATCATCACCATCATTTAAATATTCAGGCTCTTCTCTCAGAAAAAGTCCGTCAGGCCA
TGATTGCGGCAGGCGCGCCTGCGGATTGCGAACCGCAGGTTCGTCAGTCAGCAAAAGTTCAGTTCGGCGA
CTATCAGGCTAACGGCATGATGGCAGTTGCTAAAAAACTGGGTATGGCACCGCGACAATTAGCAGAGCAG
GTGCTGACTCATCTGGATCTTAACGGTATCGCCAGCAAAGTTGAGATCGCCGGTCCAGGCTTTATCAACA
TTTTCCTTGATCCGGCATTCCTGGCTGAACATGTTCAGCAGGCGCTGGCGTCCGATCGTCTCGGTGTTGC
TACGCCAGAAAAACAGACCATTGTGGTTGACTACTCTGCGCCAAACGTGGCGAAAGAGATGCACGTCGGT
CACCTGCGCTCTACCATTATTGGTGACGCAGCAGTGCGTACTCTGGAGTTCCTCGGTCACAAAGTGATTC
GCGCAAACCACGTCGGCGACTGGGGCACTCAGTTCGGTATGCTGATTGCATGGCTGGAAAAGCAGCAGCA
GGAAAACGCCGGTGAAATGGAGCTGGCTGACCTTGAAGGTTTCTACCGCGATGCGAAAAAGCATTACGAC
GAAGATGAAGAGTTTGCCGAGCGTGCACGTAACTACGTGGTAAAACTGCAAAGCGGTGACGAATATTTCC
GCGAGATGTGGCGCAAACTGGTCGACATCACCATGACGCAGAACCAGATCACTTACGATCGTCTCAACGT
GACGCTGACCCGTGATGACGTGATGGGCGAAAGCCTCTACAACCCAATGCTGCCAGGAATTGTGGCGGAT
CTCAAAGCCAAAGGTCTGGCAGTAGAAAGCGAAGGGGCGACCGTTGTATTCCTTGATGAGTTTAAAAACA
AGGAAGGCGAACCGATGGGCGTGATCATTCAGAAGAAAGATGGCGGCTATCTCTACACCACCACTGATAT
CGCCTGTGCGAAATATCGTTATGAAACACTGCATGCCGATCGCGTGCTGTATTACATCGACTCCCGTCAG
CATCAACACCTGATGCAGGCATGGGCGATCGTCCGTAAAGCAGGCTATGTACCGGAATCCGTACCGCTGG
AACACCACATGTTCGGCATGATGCTGGGTAAAGACGGCAAACCGTTCAAAACCCGCGCGGGTGGTACAGT
GAAACTGGCCGATCTGCTGGATGAAGCCCTGGAACGTGCACGCCGTCTGGTGGCAGAAAAGAACCCGGAT
ATGCCAGCCGACGAGCTGGAAAAACTGGCTAACGCGGTTGGTATTGGTGCGGTGAAATATGCGGATCTCT
CCAAAAACCGCACCACGGACTACATCTTCGACTGGGACAACATGCTGGCGTTTGAGGGTAATACCGCGCC
ATACATGCAGTATGCATACACGCGTGTATTGTCCGTGTTCCGTAAAGCAGAAATTGACGAAGAGCAACTG
GCTGCAGCTCCGGTAATCATCCGTGAAGATCGTGAAGCGCAACTGGCAGCTCGCCTGCTGCAGTTTGAAG
AAACCCTCACCGTGGTTGCCCGTGAAGGTACGCCGCATGTGATGTGTGCTTACCTGTACGATCTGGCCGG
TCTGTTCTCTGGCTTCTACGAGCACTGCCCGATCCTCAGCGCAGAAAACGAAGAAGTGCGTAACAGCCGT
CTGAAACTGGCACAACTGACGGCGAAGACGCTGAAGCTGGGTCTGGATACGCTGGGTATTGAGACTGTAG
AGCGTATGTATTAAAGCAGAGGCCATATGCTCGAGGATCCGGCTGCTAACAAAGCCCGAAAGGAAGCTGA
GTTGGCTGCTGCCACCGCTGAGCAATAACTAGCATAACCCCTTGGGGCCTCTAAACGGGTCTTGAGGGGT
TTTTTGCTGAAAGGAGGAACTATATCCGGATATCCCGCAAGAGGCCCGGCAGTACCGGCATAACCAAGCC
TATGCCTACAGCATCCAGGGCCTAGGGTACGGGTTTTGCTGCCCGCAAACGGGCTGTTCTGGTGTTGCTA
GTTTGTTATCAGAATCGCAGATCCGGCTTCAGCCGGTTTGCCGGCTGAAAGCGCTATTTCTTCCAGAATT
GCCATGATTTTTTCCCCACGGGAGGCGTCACTGGCTCCCGTGTTGTCGGCAGCTTTGATTCGATAAGCAG
CATCGCCTGTTTCAGGCTGTCTATGTGTGACTGTTGAGCTGTAACAAGTTGTCTCAGGTGTTCAATTTCA
TGTTCTAGTTGCTTTGTTTTACTGGTTTCACCTGTTCTATTAGGTGTTACATGCTGTTCATCTGTTACAT
TGTCGATCTGTTCATGGTGAACAGCTTTGAATGCACCAAAAACTCGTAAAAGCTCTGATGTATCTATCTT
TTTTACACCGTTTTCATCTGTGCATATGGACAGTTTTCCCTTTGATATGTAACGGTGAACAGTTGTTCTA
CTTTTGTTTGTTAGTCTTGATGCTTCACTGATAGATACAAGAGCCATAAGAACCTCAGATCCTTCCGTAT
TTAGCCAGTATGTTCTCTAGTGTGGTTCGTTGTTTTTGCGTGAGCCATGAGAACGAACCATTGAGATCAT
ACTTACTTTGCATGTCACTCAAAAATTTTGCCTCAAAACTGGTGAGCTGAATTTTTGCAGTTAAAGCATC
GTGTAGTGTTTTTCTTAGTCCGTTATGTAGGTAGGAATCTGATGTAATGGTTGTTGGTATTTTGTCACCA
TTCATTTTTATCTGGTTGTTCTCAAGTTCGGTTACGAGATCCATTTGTCTATCTAGTTCAACTTGGAAAA
TCAACGTATCAGTCGGGCGGCCTCGCTTATCAACCACCAATTTCATATTGCTGTAAGTGTTTAAATCTTT
ACTTATTGGTTTCAAAACCCATTGGTTAAGCCTTTTAAACTCATGGTAGTTATTTTCAAGCATTAACATG
AACTTAAATTCATCAAGGCTAATCTCTATATTTGCCTTGTGAGTTTTCTTTTGTGTTAGTTCTTTTAATA
ACCACTCATAAATCCTCATAGAGTATTTGTTTTCAAAAGACTTAACATGTTCCAGATTATATTTTATGAA
TTTTTTTAACTGGAAAAGATAAGGCAATATCTCTTCACTAAAAACTAATTCTAATTTTTCGCTTGAGAAC
TTGGCATAGTTTGTCCACTGGAAAATCTCAAAGCCTTTAACCAAAGGATTCCTGATTTCCACAGTTCTCG
TCATCAGCTCTCTGGTTGCTTTAGCTAATACACCATAAGCATTTTCCCTACTGATGTTCATCATCTGAGC
GTATTGGTTATAAGTGAACGATACCGTCCGTTCTTTCCTTGTAGGGTTTTCAATCGTGGGGTTGAGTAGT
GCCACACAGCATAAAATTAGCTTGGTTTCATGCTCCGTTAAGTCATAGCGACTAATCGCTAGTTCATTTG
CTTTGAAAACAACTAATTCAGACATACATCTCAATTGGTCTAGGTGATTTTAATCACTATACCAATTGAG
ATGGGCTAGTCAATGATAATTACTAGTCCTTTTCCTTTGAGTTGTGGGTATCTGTAAATTCTGCTAGACC
TTTGCTGGAAAACTTGTAAATTCTGCTAGACCCTCTGTAAATTCCGCTAGACCTTTGTGTGTTTTTTTTG
TTTATATTCAAGTGGTTATAATTTATAGAATAAAGAAAGAATAAAAAAAGATAAAAAGAATAGATCCCAG
CCCTGTGTATAACTCACTACTTTAGTCAGTTCCGCAGTATTACAAAAGGATGTCGCAAACGCTGTTTGCT
CCTCTACAAAACAGACCTTAAAACCCTAAAGGCTTAAGTAGCACCCTCGCAAGCTCGGGCAAATCGCTGA
ATATTCCTTTTGTCTCCGACCATCAGGCACCTGAGTCGCTGTCTTTTTCGTGACATTCAGTTCGCTGCGC
TCACGGCTCTGGCAGTGAATGGGGGTAAATGGCACTACAGGCGCCTTTTATGGATTCATGCAAGGAAACT
ACCCATAATACAAGAAAAGCCCGTCACGGGCTTCTCAGGGCGTTTTATGGCGGGTCTGCTATGTGGTGCT
ATCTGACTTTTTGCTGTTCAGCAGTTCCTGCCCTCTGATTTTCCAGTCTGACCACTTCGGATTATCCCGT
GACAGGTCATTCAGACTGGCTAATGCACCCAGTAAGGCAGCGGTATCATCAACAGGCTTACCCGTCTTAC
TGTCCCTAGTGCTTGGATTCTCACCAATAAAAAACGCCCGGCGGCAACCGAGCGTTCTGAACAAATCCAG
ATGGAGTTCTGAGGTCATTACTGGATCTATCAACAGGAGTCCAAGCGAGCTCTCGAACCCCAGAGTCCCG
CTCAGAAGAACTCGTCAAGAAGGCGATAGAAGGCGATGCGCTGCGAATCGGGAGCGGCGATACCGTAAAG
CACGAGGAAGCGGTCAGCCCATTCGCCGCCAAGCTCTTCAGCAATATCACGGGTAGCCAACGCTATGTCC
TGATAGCGGTCCGCCACACCCAGCCGGCCACAGTCGATGAATCCAGAAAAGCGGCCATTTTCCACCATGA
TATTCGGCAAGCAGGCATCGCCATGGGTCACGACGAGATCCTCGCCGTCGGGCATGCGCGCCTTGAGCCT
GGCGAACAGTTCGGCTGGCGCGAGCCCCTGATGCTCTTCGTCCAGATCATCCTGATCGACAAGACCGGCT
TCCATCCGAGTACGTGCTCGCTCGATGCGATGTTTCGCTTGGTGGTCGAATGGGCAGGTAGCCGGATCAA
GCGTATGCAGCCGCCGCATTGCATCAGCCATGATGGATACTTTCTCGGCAGGAGCAAGGTGAGATGACAG
GAGATCCTGCCCCGGCACTTCGCCCAATAGCAGCCAGTCCCTTCCCGCTTCAGTGACAACGTCGAGCACA
GCTGCGCAAGGAACGCCCGTCGTGGCCAGCCACGATAGCCGCGCTGCCTCGTCCTGCAGTTCATTCAGGG
CACCGGACAGGTCGGTCTTGACAAAAAGAACCGGGCGCCCCTGCGCTGACAGCCGGAACACGGCGGCATC
AGAGCAGCCGATTGTCTGTTGTGCCCAGTCATAGCCGAATAGCCTCTCCACCCAAGCGGCCGGAGAACCT
GCGTGCAATCCATCTTGTTCAATCATGCGAAACGATCCTCATCCTGTCTCTTGATCA
Features (pLannotate 1.2.2; 12 found; start..end, strand, type, name):
      1..120     -  CDS            tnpA (fragment): TN5P_ECOLX - Also known as tnp. Experimental evidence at protein level: Swiss-Prot protein existence level 1. Mediates transposition of transposon Tn5 by a 'cut and paste' mechanism. First, the monomeric transposase binds the 19 bp inverted DNA repeats flanking the transposon. Then, dimerization of the DNA- bound transposase creates a synaptic DNA complex. After nicking of the first DNA strand, excision of the transposon proceeds through a series of intermediates. The transposase then mediates the insertion of the transposon at a new site by strand transfer. The activity of the wild- type tran
    200..218     +  promoter       T7 promoter: promoter for bacteriophage T7 RNA polymerase
    219..243     +  protein_bind   lac operator: The lac repressor binds to the lac operator to inhibit transcription in E. coli. This inhibition can be relieved by adding lactose or isopropyl-β-D-thiogalactopyranoside (IPTG). lac repressor encoded by lacI
    258..280     +  RBS            RBS: efficient ribosome binding site from bacteriophage T7 gene 10 (Olins and Rangwala, 1989)
    308..2038    +  CDS            argS: SYR_ECOLI - Experimental evidence at protein level: Swiss-Prot protein existence level 1. From Escherichia coli (strain K12).
   2072..2121    +  CDS            SET1 (fragment): solubility-enhancement tag derived from T7 phage gene 10B
   2129..2176    +  terminator     T7 terminator: transcription terminator for bacteriophage T7 RNA polymerase
   2199..2260    -  CDS            TcR (fragment): tetracycline efflux protein; tet; confers resistance to tetracycline
   2785..3735    -  CDS            Rep101: RepA protein needed for replication with the pSC101 origin; rep101
   3783..4005    -  rep_origin     pSC101 ori: low-copy replication origin that requires the Rep101 protein
   4497..4591    -  terminator     lambda t0 terminator: transcription terminator from phage lambda
   4625..5416    -  CDS            neo: KKA2_KLEPN - Also known as kan, nptII. Experimental evidence at protein level: Swiss-Prot protein existence level 1. Resistance to kanamycin, neomycin, paromomycin, ribostamycin, butirosin and gentamicin B. From Klebsiella pneumoniae.
