[The description below was written by a language model from this plasmid's Addgene catalogue record and pLannotate feature annotations shown in this document.]
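Description:
B5-2 is a low-copy bacterial expression plasmid built on a pSC101 backbone for producing Escherichia coli arginyl-tRNA synthetase (argS). It replicates through the pSC101 origin together with the Rep101 (RepA) initiator protein that this origin requires. Selection is by kanamycin, conferred by the neo/nptII aminoglycoside phosphotransferase gene, which is followed by a lambda t0 terminator. Short annotated fragments of the Tn5 transposase and of a tetracycline efflux gene appear to be non-functional remnants carried over from the parental sequences from which the marker and backbone were derived.

The expression cassette follows the familiar pET-style layout: a T7 promoter immediately followed by a lac operator, the efficient ribosome binding site from phage T7 gene 10, the argS coding sequence, and a T7 terminator. Transcription therefore depends on a host that supplies T7 RNA polymerase, and it can be held off by lac repressor and induced with IPTG. No lacI gene is annotated on the plasmid. The catalogue lists an N-terminal 6xHis tag on the insert for affinity purification. The feature table does not annotate it separately, although a short gap between the ribosome binding site and the start of argS could accommodate it. A small fragment matching a T7 gene 10B-derived sequence lies between argS and the terminator and is probably vector-derived rather than a functional solubility tag.

The insert was assembled by Gibson cloning. According to the associated publication title, the plasmid belongs to a set used in synthetic microbial consortia to rapidly assemble purified translation machinery, with this construct supplying the His-tagged Arg-tRNA synthetase component.
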