Addgene plasmid #111481: B5-2
Purpose: Arg-tRNA synthetase
Depositing lab: Cheemeng Tan. Depositing organization: University of California, Davis. Publication: Synthetic microbial consortia enable rapid assembly of pure translation machinery. Villarreal F, Contreras-Llano LE, Chavez M, Ding Y, Fan J, Pan T, Tan C. Nat Chem Biol. 2018 Jan;14(1):29-35. doi: 10.1038/nchembio.2514. Epub 2017 Nov 13. PubMed 29131146.
Backbone
  Vector backbone: pSC101
  Vector type: Bacterial Expression
Growth in bacteria
  Bacterial resistance: Kanamycin, 50 μg/mL
  Growth temperature: 37°C
  Growth strain: DH5alpha
  Copy number: Low Copy
Gene/Insert
  Gene/Insert name: Arg-tRNA synthetase
  Tag / fusion protein: 6xHis (N terminal on insert)
  Cloning method: Gibson Cloning
Terms and licenses: Academic/Nonprofit Terms; Industry Terms: Not Available to Industry
Depositor comments: Gene comes from E.coli.
How to cite: B5-2 was a gift from Cheemeng Tan (Addgene plasmid # 111481 ; http://n2t.net/addgene:111481 ; RRID:Addgene_111481)
